>Addgene plasmid #198509 | pAAV-hSyn-SIO-PdCO-mScarlet-WPRE | addgene full sequence | sequence record 390701 | Addgene NGS Result
CCGTAGAAAAGATCAAAGGATCTTCTTGAGATCCTTTTTTTCTGCGCGTAATCTGCTGCTTGCAAACAAA
AAAACCACCGCTACCAGCGGTGGTTTGTTTGCCGGATCAAGAGCTACCAACTCTTTTTCCGAAGGTAACT
GGCTTCAGCAGAGCGCAGATACCAAATACTGTTCTTCTAGTGTAGCCGTAGTTAGGCCACCACTTCAAGA
ACTCTGTAGCACCGCCTACATACCTCGCTCTGCTAATCCTGTTACCAGTGGCTGCTGCCAGTGGCGATAA
GTCGTGTCTTACCGGGTTGGACTCAAGACGATAGTTACCGGATAAGGCGCAGCGGTCGGGCTGAACGGGG
GGTTCGTGCACACAGCCCAGCTTGGAGCGAACGACCTACACCGAACTGAGATACCTACAGCGTGAGCTAT
GAGAAAGCGCCACGCTTCCCGAAGGGAGAAAGGCGGACAGGTATCCGGTAAGCGGCAGGGTCGGAACAGG
AGAGCGCACGAGGGAGCTTCCAGGGGGAAACGCCTGGTATCTTTATAGTCCTGTCGGGTTTCGCCACCTC
TGACTTGAGCGTCGATTTTTGTGATGCTCGTCAGGGGGGCGGAGCCTATGGAAAAACGCCAGCAACGCGG
CCTTTTTACGGTTCCTGGCCTTTTGCTGGCCTTTTGCTCACATGTCCTGCAGGCAGCTGCGCGCTCGCTC
GCTCACTGAGGCCGCCCGGGCGTCGGGCGACCTTTGGTCGCCCGGCCTCAGTGAGCGAGCGAGCGCGCAG
AGAGGGAGTGGCCAACTCCATCACTAGGGGTTCCTGCGGCCGCACGCGTGTGTCTAGACTGCAGAGGGCC
CTGCGTATGAGTGCAAGTGGGTTTTAGGACCAGGATGAGGCGGGGTGGGGGTGCCTACCTGACGACCGAC
CCCGACCCACTGGACAAGCACCCAACCCCCATTCCCCAAATTGCGCATCCCCTATCAGAGAGGGGGAGGG
GAAACAGGATGCGGCGAGGCGCGTGCGCACTGCCAGCTTCAGCACCGCGGACAGTGCCTTCGCCCCCGCC
TGGCGGCGCGCGCCACCGCCGCCTCAGCACTGAAGGCGCGCTGACGTCACTCGCCGGTCCCCCGCAAACT
CCCCTTCCCGGCCACCTTGGTCGCGTCCGCGCCGCCGCCGGCCCAGCCGGACCGCACCACGCGAGGCGCG
AGATAGGGGGGCACGGGCGCGACCATCTGCGCTGCGGCGCCGGCGACTCAGCGCTGCCTCAGTCTGCGGT
GGGCAGCGGAGGAGTCGTGTCGTGCCTGAGAGCGCAGTCGAGAAGGTACCTACCGTTCGTATAGCATACA
TTATACGAAGTTATGAATTCTAGTTACACCTCGTTCTCGTAGCAGAACTTGTACAGCTCGTCCATGCCGC
CGGTGGAGTGGCGGCCCTCGGAGCGTTCGTACTGTTCCACCACGGTGTAGTCCTCGTTGTGGGAGGTGAT
GTCCAACTTGCGGTCGACGTTGTAGGCGCCGGGCATCTGCACGGGCTTCTTGGCCTTGTAGGTGGTCTTG
AAGTCCGCCAGGTAGCGTCCGCCGTCCTTCAGGCGCAGGGCCATCTTAATGTCGCCCTTCAGCACGCCGT
CCTCGGGGTACAACCGCTCGGTGGACGCTTCCCAGCCCATTGTCTTCTTCTGCATTACGGGGCCGTCAGG
AGGGAAGTTGGTGCCGCGGAGCTTCACCTTGTAGATCAGGGTGCCGTCCTCCAGGGAGGTGTCCTGGGTC
ACGGTCACGGCGCCGCCGTCCTCGAAGTTCATCACGCGCTCCCACTTGAAGCCCTCGGGGAAGGACTGCT
TATAGTAGTCGGGGATGTCGGCGGGGTGCTTGGTGAAGGCCCTGGAGCCGTACATGAACTGAGGGGACAG
GATGTCCCAGGAGAAGGGCAGGGGGCCACCCTTGGTCACCTTCAGCTTGGCGGTCTGGGTGCCCTCGTAG
GGGCGGCCCTCGCCCTCGCCCTCGATCTCGAACTCGTGGCCGTTCATGGAGCCCTCCATGTGCACCTTGA
ACCGCATGAACTCCTTGATCACTGCCTCGCCCTTGCTCACCATCACCACGTTGATGTCGATCTGGTCCAG
GGGGATGTACTCGCCCTCGCTGGTGATCCTGCTCTTACCGGTTGGATCTCGGGCTCGCGGAGCAGGAGCA
ACCTGGGAAGTCTCGGTCGTCGCGGCGACTTGATTCGTGGCTGTACCACCAGTTGCTCTCTCACTCTCGG
AGTTCAGGTCCTCTACTCCCATTCCGAGAAGAACTTTAAGGCTCCGCCTGAATTGTTTGTTCATGAACAC
ATAGATAAGAGGGTTATACATCGTAGAAGACTTTGCAAACATGGCAGGAATCACTGTGGCCACTGGATGG
AGCAGGTCTTTAGGGCCGAAGCTAGCGAGCATGCAGATAACAGCGTAGGGACTCCAGGCAAGCATGAACA
GGCTAACCATCAGCAGCGTCATGCGCAGTACTTCGCGTTCTGCTTTGGCAACAGAACCGCCTGTTTTCGC
TACCTTCCGAACCTTATCGTAGATCAGCCCGTATGACACGACGATAATGAGAACAGGGACAAGAAAGCAG
AAGATGAAAATAGCAAACACGTAGGACTTATCGGATGTTTCATCGGAAAGCCAGTCGATACTACACCAAG
TGGCCAAACCTTCCGGTATGTAGTGATTCCACCCAAGGAGAGGCGCGAGTGTGAATGCCAGGGAGTAGAT
CCAAATGAAAGCCATCGCCGCCACGCCCATCCGCGTTGTCAAACCTGTGAAGGAGCCGAGACGCAGCACG
GCCAGACAACGAACAAAAGCAATAACGCTCAGGGTCATCAGTGCCGCGAGCCCGCCGAGGTATGTTATGA
AGCCGTACCATTTGCAGAAACCGTCTTCTTCTCGCAACAGGGTTTTGCGAGCTGTAATAATGAACTTAAA
TGCGGTGCCGAAAACTGCAACCAACAGATCCCCGAGAGCGAGACTTACATACAGGAAGTTATTGGGGCTC
CTCAACTTTCTGTCTTTGATAAAGAGGACCAACACCAAAACGTTGAGACTGACTCCCAGACAAGCAATGA
AGAAAAGGTAAGCTGCACAAATGTTGTAATCGGTGGCTGTGAAGGCATTGTAGATGTAATGATTTCCGCC
GTCCGTTTCCGCATTAAGGTTTTGGAAATACGTGCTGTTGATTGGGGTATCCATCAACTCGGTGACAGGA
TTTGGAATCGTCAAGTTCTCCCCGTCCATGGTGGCGGATCCTACCGTTCGTATAATGTATGCTATACGAA
GTTATAAGCTTATCGATAATCAACCTCTGGATTACAAAATTTGTGAAAGATTGACTGGTATTCTTAACTA
TGTTGCTCCTTTTACGCTATGTGGATACGCTGCTTTAATGCCTTTGTATCATGCTATTGCTTCCCGTATG
GCTTTCATTTTCTCCTCCTTGTATAAATCCTGGTTGCTGTCTCTTTATGAGGAGTTGTGGCCCGTTGTCA
GGCAACGTGGCGTGGTGTGCACTGTGTTTGCTGACGCAACCCCCACTGGTTGGGGCATTGCCACCACCTG
TCAGCTCCTTTCCGGGACTTTCGCTTTCCCCCTCCCTATTGCCACGGCGGAACTCATCGCCGCCTGCCTT
GCCCGCTGCTGGACAGGGGCTCGGCTGTTGGGCACTGACAATTCCGTGGTGTTGTCGGGGAAATCATCGT
CCTTTCCTTGGCTGCTCGCCTATGTTGCCACCTGGATTCTGCGCGGGACGTCCTTCTGCTACGTCCCTTC
GGCCCTCAATCCAGCGGACCTTCCTTCCCGCGGCCTGCTGCCGGCTCTGCGGCCTCTTCCGCGTCTTCGC
CTTCGCCCTCAGACGAGTCGGATCTCCCTTTGGGCCGCCTCCCCGCATCGATACCGAGCGCTGCTCGAGA
GATCTACGGGTGGCATCCCTGTGACCCCTCCCCAGTGCCTCTCCTGGCCCTGGAAGTTGCCACTCCAGTG
CCCACCAGCCTTGTCCTAATAAAATTAAGTTGCATCATTTTGTCTGACTAGGTGTCCTTCTATAATATTA
TGGGGTGGAGGGGGGTGGTATGGAGCAAGGGGCAAGTTGGGAAGACAACCTGTAGGGCCTGCGGGGTCTA
TTGGGAACCAAGCTGGAGTGCAGTGGCACAATCTTGGCTCACTGCAATCTCCGCCTCCTGGGTTCAAGCG
ATTCTCCTGCCTCAGCCTCCCGAGTTGTTGGGATTCCAGGCATGCATGACCAGGCTCAGCTAATTTTTGT
TTTTTTGGTAGAGACGGGGTTTCACCATATTGGCCAGGCTGGTCTCCAACTCCTAATCTCAGGTGATCTA
CCCACCTTGGCCTCCCAAATTGCTGGGATTACAGGCGTGAACCACTGCTCCCTTCCCTGTCCTTCTGATT
TTGTAGGTAACCACGTGCGGACCGAGCGGCCGCAGGAACCCCTAGTGATGGAGTTGGCCACTCCCTCTCT
GCGCGCTCGCTCGCTCACTGAGGCCGGGCGACCAAAGGTCGCCCGACGCCCGGGCTTTGCCCGGGCGGCC
TCAGTGAGCGAGCGAGCGCGCAGCTGCCTGCAGGGGCGCCTGATGCGGTATTTTCTCCTTACGCATCTGT
GCGGTATTTCACACCGCATA
[95 nt withheld, positions 4641-4735]
T
[46 nt withheld, positions 4737-4782]
C
[141 nt withheld, positions 4784-4924]
CCTTTGACGTTGGAGTCCACGTTCTTT
[37 nt withheld, positions 4952-4988]
ACTCTATCTCGGGCTATTCTTTTGATTTATAAGGGATTTTGCCGATTTCGGTCTATTGGTTAAAAAATGA
GCTGATTTAACAAAAATTTAACGCGAATTTTAACAAAATATTAACGTTTACAATTTTATGGTGCACTCTC
AGTACAATCTGCTCTGATGCCGCATAGTTAAGCCAGCCCCGACACCCGCCAACACCCGCTGACGCGCCCT
GACGGGCTTGTCTGCTCCCGGCATCCGCTTACAGACAAGCTGTGACCGTCTCCGGGAGCTGCATGTGTCA
GAGGTTTTCACCGTCATCACCGAAACGCGCGAGACGAAAGGGCCTCGTGATACGCCTATTTTTATAGGTT
AATGTCATGATAATAATGGTTTCTTAGACGTCAGGTGGCACTTTTCGGGGAAATGTGCGCGGAACCCCTA
TTTGTTTATTTTTCTAAATACATTCAAATATGTATCCGCTCATGAGACAATAACCCTGATAAATGCTTCA
ATAATATTGAAAAAGGAAGAGTATGAGTATTCAACATTTCCGTGTCGCCCTTATTCCCTTTTTTGCGGCA
TTTTGCCTTCCTGTTTTTGCTCACCCAGAAACGCTGGTGAAAGTAAAAGATGCTGAAGATCAGTTGGGTG
CACGAGTGGGTTACATCGAACTGGATCTCAACAGCGGTAAGATCCTTGAGAGTTTTCGCCCCGAAGAACG
TTTTCCAATGATGAGCACTTTTAAAGTTCTGCTATGTGGCGCGGTATTATCCCGTATTGACGCCGGGCAA
GAGCAACTCGGTCGCCGCATACACTATTCTCAGAATGACTTGGTTGAGTACTCACCAGTCACAGAAAAGC
ATCTTACGGATGGCATGACAGTAAGAGAATTATGCAGTGCTGCCATAACCATGAGTGATAACACTGCGGC
CAACTTACTTCTGACAACGATCGGAGGACCGAAGGAGCTAACCGCTTTTTTGCACAACATGGGGGATCAT
GTAACTCGCCTTGATCGTTGGGAACCGGAGCTGAATGAAGCCATACCAAACGACGAGCGTGACACCACGA
TGCCTGTAGCAATGGCAACAACGTTGCGCAAACTATTAACTGGCGAACTACTTACTCTAGCTTCCCGGCA
ACAATTAATAGACTGGATGGAGGCGGATAAAGTTGCAGGACCACTTCTGCGCTCGGCCCTTCCGGCTGGC
TGGTTTATTGCTGATAAATCTGGAGCCGGTGAGCGTGGGTCTCGCGGTATCATTGCAGCACTGGGGCCAG
ATGGTAAGCCCTCCCGTATCGTAGTTATCTACACGACGGGGAGTCAGGCAACTATGGATGAACGAAATAG
ACAGATCGCTGAGATAGGTGCCTCACTGATTAAGCATTGGTAACTGTCAGACCAAGTTTACTCATATATA
CTTTAGATTGATTTAAAACTTCATTTTTAATTTAAAAGGATCTAGGTGAAGATCCTTTTTGATAATCTCA
TGACCAAAATCCCTTAACGTGAGTTTTCGTTCCACTGAGCGTCAGACC
Features (pLannotate 1.2.2; 17 found; start..end, strand, type, name):
     26..614     +  rep_origin     ori: high-copy-number ColE1/pMB1/pBR322/pUC origin of replication
    687..714     +  repeat_region  AAV2 ITR (fragment): inverted terminal repeat of adeno-associated virus serotype 2 inverted
    743..770     +  repeat_region  AAV2 ITR (fragment): inverted terminal repeat of adeno-associated virus serotype 2 inverted
    850..1297    +  promoter       hSyn promoter: human synapsin I promoter; confers neuron-specific expression (Kügler et al., 2003)
   1311..1344    +  protein_bind   lox71: Left element (LE) mutant of loxP (Araki et al., 2010). Cre-mediated recombination occurs in the 8-bp core sequence (GCATACAT). Cre recombinase
   1378..2073    -  CDS            mScarlet: mScarlet is a basic (constitutively fluorescent) red fluorescent protein published in 2016, derived from synthetic construct. It has moderate acid sensitivity.
   2077..2136    -  CDS            KCNJ2 (fragment): KCNJ2_HUMAN - Also known as IRK1. Experimental evidence at protein level: Swiss-Prot protein existence level 1. Probably participates in establishing action potential waveform and excitability of neuronal and muscle tissues. Inward rectifier potassium channels are characterized by a greater tendency to allow potassium to flow into the cell rather than out of it. Their voltage dependence is regulated by the concentration of extracellular potassium; as external potassium is raised, the voltage range of the channel opening shifts to more positive voltages. The inward rectification is mainly due t
   3262..3295    -  protein_bind   lox66: Right element (RE) mutant of loxP (Araki et al., 2010). Cre-mediated recombination occurs in the 8-bp core sequence (GCATACAT). Cre recombinase
   3308..3896    +  misc_feature   WPRE: woodchuck hepatitis virus posttranscriptional regulatory element
   3928..4404    +  polyA_signal   hGH poly(A) signal: human growth hormone polyadenylation signal
   4444..4584    +  repeat_region  AAV2 ITR: inverted terminal repeat of adeno-associated virus serotype 2 inverted
   4589..4640    -  misc_feature   bom (fragment): basis of mobility region from pBR322
   4659..5114    +  rep_origin     f1 ori (sequence partly withheld): f1 bacteriophage origin of replication; arrow indicates direction of (+) strand synthesis
   5115..5164    -  misc_feature   bom (fragment): basis of mobility region from pBR322
   5266..5301    -  CDS            rop (fragment): Rop protein, which maintains plasmids at low copy number; rop
   5396..5500    +  promoter       AmpR promoter: bla
   5501..6361    +  CDS            AmpR: β-lactamase; bla; confers resistance to ampicillin, carbenicillin, and related antibiotics
