[The description below was written by a language model from this plasmid's Addgene catalogue record and pLannotate feature annotations shown in this document.]
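Description:
pAAV-hSyn-SIO-PdCO-mScarlet-WPRE is an adeno-associated virus transfer plasmid for Cre-dependent, neuron-specific expression of an optogenetic tool in mammalian cells. It is built on a pAAV backbone of about 6.5 kb. Propagation in bacteria relies on a high-copy ColE1/pUC-type origin and ampicillin selection through the β-lactamase gene, and an f1 phage origin is also present. The expression cassette lies between AAV2 inverted terminal repeats, which allow it to be packaged into recombinant AAV particles. In the sequenced record one ITR is annotated in full, while the other is detected only as short fragments, a common finding for these repetitive, hard-to-sequence elements.

The payload is PdCO, the ciliary opsin of the annelid Platynereis dumerilii, optimised for expression in mammalian neurons and for enhanced axonal membrane trafficking. It is fused at its C terminus to the red fluorescent protein mScarlet, and the record also lists a Rho1D4 epitope tag. A short KCNJ2 (Kir2.1)-derived segment annotated next to mScarlet is likely a membrane-trafficking signal, in keeping with the stated optimisation. The opsin coding region itself is not annotated in the feature table, but it should occupy the unlabelled stretch between that segment and the downstream lox site.

The fusion sits in antisense orientation relative to the human synapsin I promoter, flanked by oppositely oriented lox71 and lox66 mutant sites. Cre inverts the cassette into the sense orientation. This generates one doubly mutated lox site that Cre recognises poorly, which disfavours re-inversion and makes this a single-inverted-open-reading-frame (SIO) switch. A WPRE and the human growth hormone polyadenylation signal enhance transcript stability and processing. According to the associated publication, PdCO is a bistable inhibitory optoGPCR, and the construct is used for light-controlled manipulation of neural circuits in Cre-defined neuronal populations.
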