Addgene plasmid #198509: pAAV-hSyn-SIO-PdCO-mScarlet-WPRE
Purpose: Expresses optimized PdCO in frame with mScarlet under control of human synapsin1 promotor after Cre-dependent recombination.
Depositing lab: Ofer Yizhar. Depositing organization: Weizmann Institute of Science. Publication: A bistable inhibitory optoGPCR for multiplexed optogenetic control of neural circuits. Wietek J, Nozownik A, Pulin M, Saraf-Sinik I, Matosevich N, Gowrishankar R, Gat A, Malan D, Brown BJ, Dine J, Imambocus BN, Levy R, Sauter K, Litvin A, Regev N, Subramaniam S, Abrera K, Summarli D, Goren EM, Mizrachi G, Bitton E, Benjamin A, Copits BA, Sasse P, Rost BR, Schmitz D, Bruchas MR, Soba P, Oren-Suissa M, Nir Y, Wiegert JS, Yizhar O. Nat Methods. 2024 May 29. doi: 10.1038/s41592-024-02285-8. PubMed 38811857.
Backbone
  Vector backbone: pAAV
  Backbone manufacturer: Invitrogen
  Backbone size w/o insert (bp): 4621
  Total vector size (bp): 6517
  Modifications to backbone: directional Cre-Lox sites
  Vector type: Mammalian Expression, AAV, Cre/Lox
Growth in bacteria
  Bacterial resistance: Ampicillin, 100 μg/mL
  Growth temperature: 30°C
  Growth strain: NEB Stable
  Copy number: High Copy
Gene/Insert
  Gene/Insert name: PdCO (alt name: Platynereis dumerilii Ciliary Opsin, optimized for mammalian neuron expression and enhanced axonal membrane trafficking)
  Species: Synthetic; Platynereis dumerilii
  Insert size (bp): 1896
  GenBank ID: AY692353.1
  Promoter: hSyn1
  Tag / fusion protein: mScarlet (C terminal on insert); Rho1D4 (C terminal on insert)
  Cloning method: Restriction Enzyme; 5′ cloning site BamHI (not destroyed); 3′ cloning site EcoRI (not destroyed)
  Sequencing primers: 5′ hSyn_F (ttcagcaccgcggacagtg); 3′ WPRE_R (ggagcaacatagttaagaataccagtcaatct)
Terms and licenses: Academic/Nonprofit Terms; Industry Terms: Not Available to Industry
Depositor comments: Please visit https://www.biorxiv.org/content/10.1101/2023.07.01.547328v1 for bioRxiv preprint.
How to cite: pAAV-hSyn-SIO-PdCO-mScarlet-WPRE was a gift from Ofer Yizhar (Addgene plasmid # 198509 ; http://n2t.net/addgene:198509 ; RRID:Addgene_198509)
